>Addgene plasmid #132735 | pYZ_3WJrep_N13_trigger | addgene full sequence | sequence record 261769 | Addgene NGS Result
GGGACATACAATGAACTTTGTATGTGATTTGTATTTGATTGTAGCTAGCATAACCCCTTGGGGCCTCTAA
ACGGGTCTTGAGGGGTTTTTTGCTGAAAGGAGGAACTATATCCGGATATCCCGCAAGAGGCCCGGCAGTA
CCGGCATAACCAAGCCTATGCCTACAGCATCCAGGGTGACGGTGCCGAGGATGACGATGAGCGCATTGTT
AGATTTCATACACGGTGCCTGACTGCGTTAGCAATTTAACTGTGATAAACTACCGCATTAAAGCTTATCG
ATGATAAGCTGTCAAACATGAGAATTCTTGAAGACGAAAGGGCCTCGTGATACGCCTATTTTTATAGGTT
AATGTCATGATAATAATGGTTTCTTAGACGTCAGGTGGCACTTTTCGGGGAAATGTGCGCGGAACCCCTA
TTTGTTTATTTTTCTAAATACATTCAAATATGTATCCGCTCATGAGACAATAACCCTGATAAATGCTTCA
ATAATATTGAAAAAGGAAGAGTATGAGTATTCAACATTTCCGTGTCGCCCTTATTCCCTTTTTTGCGGCA
TTTTGCCTTCCTGTTTTTGCTCACCCAGAAACGCTGGTGAAAGTAAAAGATGCTGAAGATCAGTTGGGTG
CACGAGTGGGTTACATCGAACTGGATCTCAACAGCGGTAAGATCCTTGAGAGTTTTCGCCCCGAAGAACG
TTTTCCAATGATGAGCACTTTTAAAGTTCTGCTATGTGGCGCGGTATTATCCCGTGTTGACGCCGGGCAA
GAGCAACTCGGTCGCCGCATACACTATTCTCAGAATGACTTGGTTGAGTACTCACCAGTCACAGAAAAGC
ATCTTACGGATGGCATGACAGTAAGAGAATTATGCAGTGCTGCCATAACCATGAGTGATAACACTGCGGC
CAACTTACTTCTGACAACGATCGGAGGACCGAAGGAGCTAACCGCTTTTTTGCACAACATGGGGGATCAT
GTAACTCGCCTTGATCGTTGGGAACCGGAGCTGAATGAAGCCATACCAAACGACGAGCGTGACACCACGA
TGCCTGCAGCAATGGCAACAACGTTGCGCAAACTATTAACTGGCGAACTACTTACTCTAGCTTCCCGGCA
ACAATTAATAGACTGGATGGAGGCGGATAAAGTTGCAGGACCACTTCTGCGCTCGGCCCTTCCGGCTGGC
TGGTTTATTGCTGATAAATCTGGAGCCGGTGAGCGTGGGTCTCGCGGTATCATTGCAGCACTGGGGCCAG
ATGGTAAGCCCTCCCGTATCGTAGTTATCTACACGACGGGGAGTCAGGCAACTATGGATGAACGAAATAG
ACAGATCGCTGAGATAGGTGCCTCACTGATTAAGCATTGGTAACTGTCAGACCAAGTTTACTCATATATA
CTTTAGATTGATTTAAAACTTCATTTTTAATTTAAAAGGATCTAGGTGAAGATCCTTTTTGATAATCTCA
TGACCAAAATCCCTTAACGTGAGTTTTCGTTCCACTGAGCGTCAGACCCCGTAGAAAAGATCAAAGGATC
TTCTTGAGATCCTTTTTTTCTGCGCGTAATCTGCTGCTTGCAAACAAAAAAACCACCGCTACCAGCGGTG
GTTTGTTTGCCGGATCAAGAGCTACCAACTCTTTTTCCGAAGGTAACTGGCTTCAGCAGAGCGCAGATAC
CAAATACTGTCCTTCTAGTGTAGCCGTAGTTAGGCCACCACTTCAAGAACTCTGTAGCACCGCCTACATA
CCTCGCTCTGCTAATCCTGTTACCAGTGGCTGCTGCCAGTGGCGATAAGTCGTGTCTTACCGGGTTGGAC
TCAAGACGATAGTTACCGGATAAGGCGCAGCGGTCGGGCTGAACGGGGGGTTCGTGCACACAGCCCAGCT
TGGAGCGAACGACCTACACCGAACTGAGATACCTACAGCGTGAGCTATGAGAAAGCGCCACGCTTCCCGA
AGGGAGAAAGGCGGACAGGTATCCGGTAAGCGGCAGGGTCGGAACAGGAGAGCGCACGAGGGAGCTTCCA
GGGGGAAACGCCTGGTATCTTTATAGTCCTGTCGGGTTTCGCCACCTCTGACTTGAGCGTCGATTTTTGT
GATGCTCGTCAGGGGGGCGGAGCCTATGGAAAAACGCCAGCAACGCGGCCTTTTTACGGTTCCTGGCCTT
TTGCTGGCCTTTTGCTCACATGTTCTTTCCTGCGTTATCCCCTGATTCTGTGGATAACCGTATTACCGCC
TTTGAGTGAGCTGATACCGCTCGCCGCAGCCGAACGACCGAGCGCAGCGAGTCAGTGAGCGAGGAAGCGG
AAGAGCGCCTGATGCGGTATTTTCTCCTTACGCATCTGTGCGGTATTTCACACCGCAATGGTGCACTCTC
AGTACAATCTGCTCTGATGCCGCATAGTTAAGCCAGTATACACTCCGCTATCGCTACGTGACTGGGTCAT
GGCTGCGCCCCGACACCCGCCAACACCCGCTGACGCGCCCTGACGGGCTTGTCTGCTCCCGGCATCCGCT
TACAGACAAGCTGTGACCGTCTCCGGGAGCTGCATGTGTCAGAGGTTTTCACCGTCATCACCGAAACGCG
CGAGGCAGCTGCGGTAAAGCTCATCAGCGTGGTCGTGAAGCGATTCACAGATGTCTGCCTGTTCATCCGC
GTCCAGCTCGTTGAGTTTCTCCAGAAGCGTTAATGTCTGGCTTCTGATAAAGCGGGCCATGTTAAGGGCG
GTTTTTTCCTGTTTGGTCACTGATGCCTCCGTGTAAGGGGGATTTCTGTTCATGGGGGTAATGATACCGA
TGAAACGAGAGAGGATGCTCACGATACGGGTTACTGATGATGAACATGCCCGGTTACTGGAACGTTGTGA
GGGTAAACAACTGGCGGTATGGATGCGGCGGGACCAGAGAAAAATCACTCAGGGTCAATGCCAGCGCTTC
GTTAATACAGATGTAGGTGTTCCACAGGGTAGCCAGCAGCATCCTGCGATGCAGATCCGGAACATAATGG
TGCAGGGCGCTGACTTCCGCGTTTCCAGACTTTACGAAACACGGAAACCGAAGACCATTCATGTTGTTGC
TCAGGTCGCAGACGTTTTGCAGCAGCAGTCGCTTCACGTTCGCTCGCGTATCGGTGATTCATTCTGCTAA
CCAGTAAGGCAACCCCGCCAGCCTAGCCGGGTCCTCAACGACAGGAGCACGATCATGCGCACCCGTGGCC
AGGACCCAACGCTGCCCGAGATGCGCCGCGTGCGGCTGCTGGAGATGGCGGACGCGATGGATATGTTCTG
CCAAGGGTTGGTTTGCGCATTCACAGTTCTCCGCAAGAATTGATTGGCTCCAATTCTTGGAGTGGTGAAT
CCGTTAGCGAGGTGCCGCCGGCTTCCATTCAGGTCGAGGTGGCCCGGCTCCATGCACCGCGACGCAACGC
GGGGAGGCAGACAAGGTATAGGGCGGCGCCTACAATCCATGCCAACCCGTTCCATGTGCTCGCCGAGGCG
GCATAAATCGCCGTGACGATCAGCGGTCCAATGATCGAAGTTAGGCTGGTAAGAGCCGCGAGCGATCCTT
GAAGCTGTCCCTGATGGTCGTCATCTACCTGCCTGGACAGCATGGCCTGCAACGCGGGCATCCCGATGCC
GCCGGAAGCGAGAAGAATCATAATGGGGAAGGCCATCCAGCCTCGCGTCGCGAACGCCAGCAAGACGTAG
CCCAGCGCGTCGGCCGCCATGCCGGCGATAATGGCCTGCTTCTCGCCGAAACGTTTGGTGGCGGGACCAG
TGACGAAGGCTTGAGCGAGGGCGTGCAAGATTCCGAATACCGCAAGCGACAGGCCGATCATCGTCGCGCT
CCAGCGAAAGCGGTCCTCGCCGAAAATGACCCAGAGCGCTGCCGGCACCTGTCCTACGAGTTGCATGATA
AAGAAGACAGTCATAAGTGCGGCGACGATAGTCATGCCCCGCGCCCACCGGAAGGAGCTGACTGGGTTGA
AGGCTCTCAAGGGCATCGGTCGAGATCCCGGTGCCTAATGAGTGAGCTAACTTACATTAATTGCGTTGCG
CTCACTGCCCGCTTTCCAGTCGGGAAACCTGTCGTGCCAGCTGCATTAATGAATCGGCCAACGCGCGGGG
AGAGGCGGTTTGCGTATTGGGCGCCAGGGTGGTTTTTCTTTTCACCAGTGAGACGGGCAACAGCTGATTG
CCCTTCACCGCCTGGCCCTGAGAGAGTTGCAGCAAGCGGTCCACGCTGGTTTGCCCCAGCAGGCGAAAAT
CCTGTTTGATGGTGGTTAACGGCGGGATATAACATGAGCTGTCTTCGGTATCGTCGTATCCCACTACCGA
GATATCCGCACCAACGCGCAGCCCGGACTCGGTAATGGCGCGCATTGCGCCCAGCGCCATCTGATCGTTG
GCAACCAGCATCGCAGTGGGAACGATGCCCTCATTCAGCATTTGCATGGTTTGTTGAAAACCGGACATGG
CACTCCAGTCGCCTTCCCGTTCCGCTATCGGCTGAATTTGATTGCGAGTGAGATATTTATGCCAGCCAGC
CAGACGCAGACGCGCCGAGACAGAACTTAATGGGCCCGCTAACAGCGCGATTTGCTGGTGACCCAATGCG
ACCAGATGCTCCACGCCCAGTCGCGTACCGTCTTCATGGGAGAAAATAATACTGTTGATGGGTGTCTGGT
CAGAGACATCAAGAAATAACGCCGGAACATTAGTGCAGGCAGCTTCCACAGCAATGGCATCCTGGTCATC
CAGCGGATAGTTAATGATCAGCCCACTGACGCGTTGCGCGAGAAGATTGTGCACCGCCGCTTTACAGGCT
TCGACGCCGCTTCGTTCTACCATCGACACCACCACGCTGGCACCCAGTTGATCGGCGCGAGATTTAATCG
CCGCGACAATTTGCGACGGCGCGTGCAGGGCCAGACTGGAGGTGGCAACGCCAATCAGCAACGACTGTTT
GCCCGCCAGTTGTTGTGCCACGCGGTTGGGAATGTAATTCAGCTCCGCCATCGCCGCTTCCACTTTTTCC
CGCGTTTTCGCAGAAACGTGGCTGGCCTGGTTCACCACGCGGGAAACGGTCTGATAAGAGACACCGGCAT
ACTCTGCGACATCGTATAACGTTACTGGTTTCACATTCACCACCCTGAATTGACTCTCTTCCGGGCGCTA
TCATGCCATACCGCGAAAGGTTTTGCGCCATTCGATGGTGTCCGGGATCTCGACGCTCTCCCTTATGCGA
CTCCTGCATTAGGAAGCAGCCCAGTAGTAGGTTGAGGCCGTTGAGCACCGCCGCCGCAAGGAATGGTGCA
TGCAAGGAGATGGCGCCCAACAGTCCCCCGGCCACGGGGCCTGCCACCATACCCACGCCGAAACAAGCGC
TCATGAGCCCGAAGTGGCGAGCCCGATCTTCCCCATCGGTGATGTCGGCGATATAGGCGCCAGCAACCGC
ACCTGTGGCGCCGGTGATGCCGGCCACGATGCGTCCGGCGTAGAGGATCGAGATCTCGGCCGGGTTTAGA
AATCTGAAGCTCTAGAGAGCGCTAATACGACTCACTATA
Features (pLannotate 1.2.2; 15 found; start..end, strand, type, name):
     45..92      +  terminator     T7 terminator: transcription terminator for bacteriophage T7 RNA polymerase
    115..219     -  CDS            TcR (fragment): tetracycline efflux protein; tet; confers resistance to tetracycline
    267..295     -  promoter       tet promoter: E. coli promoter for tetracycline efflux protein gene
    408..512     +  promoter       AmpR promoter: bla
    513..1373    +  CDS            AmpR: β-lactamase; bla; confers resistance to ampicillin, carbenicillin, and related antibiotics
   1544..2132    +  rep_origin     ori: high-copy-number ColE1/pMB1/pBR322/pUC origin of replication
   2318..2457    -  misc_feature   bom: basis of mobility region from pBR322
   2559..2750    -  CDS            rop: Rop protein, which maintains plasmids at low copy number; rop
   2767..3147    +  CDS            YPB1_ECOLX: Protein predicted: Swiss-Prot protein existence level 4. From Escherichia coli.
   3389..4013    -  CDS            TcR (fragment): tetracycline efflux protein; tet; confers resistance to tetracycline
   4028..4049    -  protein_bind   CAP binding site: CAP binding activates transcription in the presence of cAMP. E. coli catabolite activator protein
   4062..5144    -  CDS            lacI: lac repressor; lacI; The lac repressor binds to the lac operator to inhibit transcription in E. coli. This inhibition can be relieved by adding lactose or isopropyl-β-D-thiogalactopyranoside (IPTG).
   5145..5222    -  promoter       lacI promoter: lacI
   5230..5509    -  CDS            TcR (fragment): tetracycline efflux protein; tet; confers resistance to tetracycline
   5553..2       +  promoter       T7 promoter (across the origin): promoter for bacteriophage T7 RNA polymerase
