[The description below was written by a language model from this plasmid's Addgene catalogue record and pLannotate feature annotations shown in this document.]
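Description:
pYZ_3WJrep_N13_trigger is a bacterial expression plasmid built on the pET15b backbone that produces a short synthetic RNA rather than a protein. The 45 bp insert, 3WJ_N13_trigger, was introduced by Gibson cloning. It encodes the trigger RNA for three-way junction (3WJ) repressor number 13, one of a set of de novo-designed translation-repressing riboregulators. In the sequenced 5,569 nt record, a T7 promoter spans the numbering origin and a T7 terminator follows at roughly positions 45–92. The small unannotated interval between them corresponds to the trigger sequence. Transcription therefore depends on T7 RNA polymerase, so expression requires a host that supplies that enzyme. No lac operator, ribosome binding site, or tag is annotated between promoter and terminator, consistent with a non-coding RNA payload.

The rest of the plasmid is standard pET/pBR322-derived architecture. This includes β-lactamase (AmpR) with its own promoter for ampicillin selection, a ColE1/pMB1-type origin, the bom mobility region and the rop gene. A lacI cassette with its promoter is also present, and would normally support IPTG-controlled induction in T7 expression strains. Several tetracycline-resistance fragments and the tet promoter are remnants of pBR322 and do not constitute an intact marker. The catalogue lists the plasmid as high copy, although rop is annotated as a factor that keeps copy number low.

The plasmid's typical use is to supply the cognate trigger RNA alongside a separate construct carrying the matching 3WJ repressor switch upstream of a reporter or gene of interest. This allows trigger-dependent translational repression, orthogonality, and multi-input RNA logic to be tested in E. coli.
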