Addgene plasmid #132735: pYZ_3WJrep_N13_trigger
Purpose: T7 RNAP-driven expression of 3WJ repressor index 13 trigger RNA
Depositing lab: Alexander Green & Peng Yin. Depositing organization: Arizona State University. Publication: De novo-designed translation-repressing riboregulators for multi-input cellular logic. Kim J, Zhou Y, Carlson PD, Teichmann M, Chaudhary S, Simmel FC, Silver PA, Collins JJ, Lucks JB, Yin P, Green AA. Nat Chem Biol. 2019 Dec;15(12):1173-1182. doi: 10.1038/s41589-019-0388-1. Epub 2019 Nov 4. PubMed 31686032.
Backbone
  Vector backbone: pET15b
  Backbone size w/o insert (bp): 5527
  Vector type: Bacterial Expression
Growth in bacteria
  Bacterial resistance: Ampicillin, 100 μg/mL
  Growth temperature: 37°C
  Growth strain: DH5alpha
  Copy number: High Copy
Gene/Insert
  Gene/Insert name: 3WJ_N13_trigger
  Species: Synthetic
  Insert size (bp): 45
  Cloning method: Gibson Cloning
  Sequencing primers: 5′ CCTGCCACCATACCCACGC
Terms and licenses: Academic/Nonprofit Terms; Industry Terms: Not Available to Industry
Depositor comments: Please visit https://www.biorxiv.org/content/10.1101/501783v1 for bioRxiv preprint.
How to cite: pYZ_3WJrep_N13_trigger was a gift from Alexander Green & Peng Yin (Addgene plasmid # 132735 ; http://n2t.net/addgene:132735 ; RRID:Addgene_132735)
