>Addgene plasmid #132735 | pYZ_3WJrep_N13_trigger | depositor partial sequence | sequence record 255221 | 3WJ repressor trigger N13
GGGACATACAATGAACTTTGTATGTGATTTGTATTTGATTGTAGC
